>Addgene plasmid #67280 | pUNC2001 | addgene partial sequence | sequence record 119412 | M13pUC-Fwd 5'-CCCAGTCACGACGTTGTAAAACG-3'
CTTATCCCTTCGCTGTTTTATACAGACGTAAGGTTACTTCTCTTTCCTGCTTATGATCAACTAGTCGCGC
AGGATATAACACGCTATTGACAGCCGGATAAGTCCAAGGTTGGTGAATATAAGCCGAAGAAACTGAACGC
AGCTCCGGCACCCAACGGCGGATGAAGTCGCCATTCGGGTCAAATTTCTCCCCCTGACTGACCGGATTAA
AAATCCGAAAATAGGGCTGTCCATCACACCCAGTGGATGCACACCACTGCCAACCACCATTGTTGGCCGC
ATAATCACCATCAATCAGGCGACTCATGAAATAGCGCTCTCCCCAGCGCCAGTCGATGTGTAGATCTTTG
GTAAGAAAGCTCGCCACGATCATCCGTAACCGATTGTGCATCCATCCGGTTTGGTTCAGTTGGCGCATTG
CCGCATCGACGATCGGATACCCTGTCTTGCCTTCACACCAGAGCTGGAACTTTTCGTTATCATTCCACCA
CTCCAAACGCGCCCCCCACTCCACAAAGTCACGACTTTTCGAAAGATTAGGCTCAATTGCAACCAAATGC
TGGTAAAACTCACGCCAGATGAGTTCGCTCAACCAGACTTGTGCCCCTTCACTGAGTTCGCCCATTGATG
ACTCGTGATACAAGCGAGCCACGCATTGACGCGCCGATAACACACCAATCGCCAAGTAGGGTGAGAGCGA
ACTGGTGCCTTCCCTAGCCGGAAAATCACGCGCTTGATGGTAGTCCTGCACTCGTTCACGGCAAAAATCA
CGCAATTGAGCGCGCACAGTCTCAAAGTCCGCAGCCCATGGCGTGCTGTCTATTCTGGGGTAATCGAATG
CTTGTTCTGGATGCCAAACCAATTCGGCCAACGCACTCGGTACGTTCCAAAGCGCTACGGGACGATTTTT
TCCAATCACAGGCGGCTGAAATAGAGTGAGCCATGCGCGCTTGAAAGGGGTGAACACTTTAAAAAATTCG
CCCTGTTTCGTGCGCACCGAACCGGGAGGTAATACGCATTTATCATCAAAAGCAGACCATATTATCCCTT
GTTCGCTCAGTAATTGCTGTGCCAAT
