>Addgene plasmid #67280 | pUNC2001 | addgene partial sequence | sequence record 119413 | MBP-F 5'-GATGAAGCCCTGAAAGACGCGCAG-3'
GAACAACAACAACAATAACAATAACAACAACCTCGGGATCGAGGGAAGGATTTCAGAATTCGGATCCATG
AGACTGGTTTGGTTTCGTCGTGATCTGCGCAGCTTTGATAATACAGCGCTCACCGCCGCGTTAAACAGTG
GCGATCCGGTTGCGGCGATGTATATCGCTACTCCAGAGCAGTGGCATCAGCACCATCTAGCGCCTATTCA
AGCCGATTTGATTTGGCGACGTTTGGCAGAGTTGCAACAAGAGCTTGCTGCGCTTAACGTGCCACTTTTT
TATCAGCAAGTCGCGGATTTTCAAGCGGCGGCTGTGGCGGTTAGCCAGTTGGCGAAAACACTTAATGCCA
CACAAGTTCTCGCCAATCGTGATTACGAATTGGACGAGCAGCAACGTGATCAATTGGCACAGCAATTACT
GAGCGAACAAGGGATAATATGGTCTGCTTTTGATGATAAATGCGTATTACCTCCCGGTTCGGTGCGCACG
AAACAGGGCGAATTTTTTAAAGTGTTCACCCCTTTCAAGCGCGCATGGCTCACTCTATTTCAGCCGCCTG
TGATTGGAAAAAATCGTCCCGTAGCGCTTTGGAACGTACCGAGTGCGTTGGCCGAATTGGTTTGGCATCC
AGAACAAGCATTCGATTACCCCAGAATAGACAGCACGCCATGGGCTGCGGACTTTGAGACTGTGCGCGCT
CAATTGCGTGATTTTTGCCGTGAACGAGTGCAGGACTACCATCAAGCGCGTGATTTTCCGGCTAGGGAAG
GCACCAGTTCGCTCTCACCCTACTTGGCGATTGGTGTGTTATCGGCGCGTCAATGCGTGGCTCGCTTGTA
TCACGAGTCATCAATGGGCGAACTCAGTGAAGGGGCACAAGTCTGGTTGAGCGAACTCATCTGGCGTGAG
TTTTACCAGCATTTGGTTGCAATTGAGCCTAATCTTTCGAAAAGTCGTGACTTTGTGGAGTGGG
