[The description below was written by a language model from this plasmid's Addgene catalogue record.]
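Description:
pUNC2001 is a bacterial expression plasmid built on the pMAL-c2 backbone from NEB (the purpose line writes the vector name as "pMalcw", while the backbone field gives pMalc2). It is designed to produce a photolyase from Vibrio cholerae in E. coli as a fusion to maltose-binding protein. It is recorded as a high-copy plasmid selected with ampicillin. No feature table accompanies the entry, so the origin of replication, promoter and other regulatory elements are not explicitly stated. Vectors of the pMAL-c2 family generally drive the malE fusion from an IPTG-inducible tac promoter under lacI control, and their "c" versions lack the MBP signal peptide so that the fusion stays in the cytoplasm. These points come from general knowledge of the backbone rather than from this record.

The insert is listed as roughly 2 kb of Vibrio cholerae sequence with no known mutations, referenced to a V. cholerae chromosome record. MBP sits at the N-terminus and is supplied by the backbone. The cloning method and the restriction sites used are not recorded. The MBP tag usually improves the solubility of the recombinant protein and allows one-step affinity purification on amylose resin, with elution by maltose. The associated publication concerns the purification and characterisation of three V. cholerae members of the photolyase/cryptochrome family of blue-light photoreceptors. This fits the use of the plasmid as a source of recombinant protein for biochemical work, but the record does not specify which of the three family members this insert encodes beyond calling it "photolyase".
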