Addgene plasmid #67280: pUNC2001
Purpose: Expresses MBP-Vibrio cholera photolyase in E. coli, vector pMalcw
Depositing lab: Aziz Sancar. Depositing organization: University of North Carolina at Chapel Hill. Publication: Purification and characterization of three members of the photolyase/cryptochrome family blue-light photoreceptors from Vibrio cholerae. Worthington EN, Kavakli IH, Berrocal-Tito G, Bondo BE, Sancar A. J Biol Chem. 2003 Oct 3;278(40):39143-54. Epub 2003 Jul 22. 10.1074/jbc.M305792200 PubMed 12878596.
Backbone
  Vector backbone: pMalc2
  Backbone manufacturer: NEB
  Vector type: Bacterial Expression
Growth in bacteria
  Bacterial resistance: Ampicillin, 100 μg/mL
  Growth temperature: 37°C
  Growth strain: DH5alpha
  Copy number: High Copy
Gene/Insert
  Gene/Insert name: Vibrio cholera photolyase
  Species: Vibrio cholera
  Insert size (bp): 2000
  Mutation: none known
  GenBank ID: NC_002505.1
  Tag / fusion protein: maltose binding protein (N terminal on backbone)
  Cloning method: Unknown
  Sequencing primers: 5′ MBP-F; 3′ pTrcHis-R
Terms and licenses: Academic/Nonprofit Terms; Industry Terms: Not Available to Industry
How to cite: pUNC2001 was a gift from Aziz Sancar (Addgene plasmid # 67280 ; http://n2t.net/addgene:67280 ; RRID:Addgene_67280)
